>Addgene plasmid #87495 | NG-6 | addgene full sequence | sequence record 174598 | Addgene NGS Result
CTAAATTGTAAGCGTTAATATTTTGTTAAAATTCGCGTTAAATTTTTGTTAAATCAGCTCATTTTTTAAC
CAATAGGCCGAAATCGGCAAAATCCCTTATAAATCAAAAGAATAGACCGAGATAGGGTTGAGTGGCCGCT
ACAGGGCGCTCCCATTCGCCATTCAGGCTGCGCAACTGTTGGGAAGGGCGTTTCGGTGCGGGCCTCTTCG
CTATTACGCCAGCTGGCGAAAGGGGGATGTGCTGCAAGGCGATTAAGTTGGGTAACGCCAGGGTTTTCCC
AGTCACGACGTTGTAAAACGACGGCCAGTGAGCGCGACGTAATACGACTCACTATAGGGCGAATTGGCGG
AAGGCCGTCAAGGCCACGTGTCTTGTCCAGAGCTCGTATCCTGCAGTTAACTCCTGAGCAAGTGGTCGCA
ATCGCGTCGAATGGAGGGGGAAAGCAAGCCCTGGAAACCGTGCAAAGGTTGTTGCCGGTGTTGTGCCAAG
CACATGGCTTAACACCGGATCAAGTCGTGCTGCAGGATACGGTACCTGGAGCACAAGACTGGCCTCATGG
GCCTTCCGCTCACTGCCCGCTTTCCAGTCGGGAAACCTGTCGTGCCAGCTGCATTAACATGGTCATAGCT
GTTTCCTTGCGTATTGGGCGCTCTCCGCTTCCTCGCTCACTGACTCGCTGCGCTCGGTCGTTCGGGTAAA
GCCTGGGGTGCCTAATGAGCAAAAGGCCAGCAAAAGGCCAGGAACCGTAAAAAGGCCGCGTTGCTGGCGT
TTTTCCATAGGCTCCGCCCCCCTGACGAGCATCACAAAAATCGACGCTCAAGTCAGAGGTGGCGAAACCC
GACAGGACTATAAAGATACCAGGCGTTTCCCCCTGGAAGCTCCCTCGTGCGCTCTCCTGTTCCGACCCTG
CCGCTTACCGGATACCTGTCCGCCTTTCTCCCTTCGGGAAGCGTGGCGCTTTCTCATAGCTCACGCTGTA
GGTATCTCAGTTCGGTGTAGGTCGTTCGCTCCAAGCTGGGCTGTGTGCACGAACCCCCCGTTCAGCCCGA
CCGCTGCGCCTTATCCGGTAACTATCGTCTTGAGTCCAACCCGGTAAGACACGACTTATCGCCACTGGCA
GCAGCCACTGGTAACAGGATTAGCAGAGCGAGGTATGTAGGCGGTGCTACAGAGTTCTTGAAGTGGTGGC
CTAACTACGGCTACACTAGAAGAACAGTATTTGGTATCTGCGCTCTGCTGAAGCCAGTTACCTTCGGAAA
AAGAGTTGGTAGCTCTTGATCCGGCAAACAAACCACCGCTGGTAGCGGTGGTTTTTTTGTTTGCAAGCAG
CAGATTACGCGCAGAAAAAAAGGATCTCAAGAAGATCCTTTGATCTTTTCTACGGGGTCTGACGCTCAGT
GGAACGAAAACTCACGTTAAGGGATTTTGGTCATGAGATTATCAAAAAGGATCTTCACCTAGATCCTTTT
AAATTAAAAATGAAGTTTTAAATCAATCTAAAGTATATATGAGTAAACTTGGTCTGACAGTTACCAATGC
TTAATCAGTGAGGCACCTATCTCAGCGATCTGTCTATTTCGTTCATCCATAGTTGCCTGACTCCCCGTCG
TGTAGATAACTACGATACGGGAGGGCTTACCATCTGGCCCCAGTGCTGCAATGATACCGCGAGAACCACG
CTCACCGGCTCCAGATTTATCAGCAATAAACCAGCCAGCCGGAAGGGCCGAGCGCAGAAGTGGTCCTGCA
ACTTTATCCGCCTCCATCCAGTCTATTAATTGTTGCCGGGAAGCTAGAGTAAGTAGTTCGCCAGTTAATA
GTTTGCGCAACGTTGTTGCCATTGCTACAGGCATCGTGGTGTCACGCTCGTCGTTTGGTATGGCTTCATT
CAGCTCCGGTTCCCAACGATCAAGGCGAGTTACATGATCCCCCATGTTGTGCAAAAAAGCGGTTAGCTCC
TTCGGTCCTCCGATCGTTGTCAGAAGTAAGTTGGCCGCAGTGTTATCACTCATGGTTATGGCAGCACTGC
ATAATTCTCTTACTGTCATGCCATCCGTAAGATGCTTTTCTGTGACTGGTGAGTACTCAACCAAGTCATT
CTGAGAATAGTGTATGCGGCGACCGAGTTGCTCTTGCCCGGCGTCAATACGGGATAATACCGCGCCACAT
AGCAGAACTTTAAAAGTGCTCATCATTGGAAAACGTTCTTCGGGGCGAAAACTCTCAAGGATCTTACCGC
TGTTGAGATCCAGTTCGATGTAACCCACTCGTGCACCCAACTGATCTTCAGCATCTTTTACTTTCACCAG
CGTTTCTGGGTGAGCAAAAACAGGAAGGCAAAATGCCGCAAAAAAGGGAATAAGGGCGACACGGAAATGT
TGAATACTCATACTCTTCCTTTTTCAATATTATTGAAGCATTTATCAGGGTTATTGTCTCATGAGCGGAT
ACATATTTGAATGTATTTAGAAAAATAAACAAATAGGGGTTCCGCGCACATTTCCCCGAAAAGTGCCAC
Features (pLannotate 1.2.2; 8 found; start..end, strand, type, name):
      3..134     -  rep_origin     M13 ori (fragment): M13 bacteriophage origin of replication; arrow indicates direction of (+) strand synthesis
    155..311     -  CDS            lacZα (fragment): LacZα fragment of β-galactosidase; lacZ fragment
    320..338     +  promoter       T7 promoter: promoter for bacteriophage T7 RNA polymerase
    570..617     -  CDS            lacI (fragment): lac repressor; lacI; The lac repressor binds to the lac operator to inhibit transcription in E. coli. This inhibition can be relieved by adding lactose or isopropyl-β-D-thiogalactopyranoside (IPTG).
    654..694     -  rep_origin     RSF ori (fragment): Plasmids containing the RSF 1030 origin of replication can be propagated in E. coli cells that contain additional plasmids with compatible origins.
    772..1360    -  rep_origin     ori: high-copy-number ColE1/pMB1/pBR322/pUC origin of replication
   1531..2391    -  CDS            AmpR: β-lactamase; bla; confers resistance to ampicillin, carbenicillin, and related antibiotics
   2392..2496    -  promoter       AmpR promoter: bla
