[The description below was written by a language model from this plasmid's Addgene catalogue record, the feature table of its GenBank file and pLannotate feature annotations shown in this document.]
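Description:
NG-6 is a small (about 2.5 kb) bacterial cloning plasmid built on the commercial gene-synthesis backbone pMA-T, and it serves as a storage and template vector for one synthetic fragment of a TAL effector DNA-binding-domain library. It is propagated in E. coli as a high-copy plasmid through a ColE1/pUC-type origin and is selected with ampicillin via a β-lactamase (AmpR) gene driven by its own bla promoter. The remaining annotations are short backbone remnants: partial M13 origin, lacZα, lacI and RSF origin fragments, and a T7 promoter. None of these is described as serving a function in this construct, and nothing in the record suggests the insert is meant to be expressed from the plasmid.

The payload is the synthetic insert named NG-6, which the automated feature table does not annotate; it presumably lies in the unannotated stretch downstream of the T7 promoter, though the record does not give its position. A separate GenBank entry of 145 bp covers only part of the plasmid, carries no features beyond the source line, and probably corresponds to the fragment itself. In TAL effector nomenclature "NG" is the repeat-variable diresidue that typically recognises thymine, and the "6" plausibly denotes a position in the repeat array, but neither interpretation is spelled out in the record. The stated purpose is library amplification of the fragment: the plasmid provides template for generating the NG-6 module, which is then used with other modules to build custom TALE DNA-binding domains by an isothermal assembly method for TALEN and synthetic biology applications. The cloning method is recorded as unknown.
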