Addgene plasmid #87495: NG-6
Purpose: For library amplification of fragment NG-6
Depositing lab: Steve Pollard. Depositing organization: University of Edinburgh. Publication: STAR: a simple TAL effector assembly reaction using isothermal assembly. Gogolok S, Garcia-Diaz C, Pollard SM. Sci Rep. 2016 Sep 12;6:33209. doi: 10.1038/srep33209. PubMed 27615025.
Backbone
  Vector backbone: pMA-T
  Backbone manufacturer: Life Technologies
  Vector type: TALEN, Synthetic Biology ; TALE DBD library preparation
Growth in bacteria
  Bacterial resistance: Ampicillin, 100 μg/mL
  Growth temperature: 37°C
  Growth strain: DH5alpha
  Copy number: High Copy
Gene/Insert
  Gene/Insert name: NG-6
  Species: Synthetic
  Cloning method: Unknown
Terms and licenses: Academic/Nonprofit Terms; Industry Terms: Not Available to Industry
How to cite: NG-6 was a gift from Steve Pollard (Addgene plasmid # 87495 ; http://n2t.net/addgene:87495 ; RRID:Addgene_87495)
