LOCUS       Exported 145 bp ds-DNA linear SYN 10-JUN-2021
DEFINITION  For library amplification of fragment NG-6.
ACCESSION   .
VERSION     .
KEYWORDS    NG-6
SOURCE      synthetic DNA construct
  ORGANISM  synthetic DNA construct
REFERENCE   1 (bases 1 to 145)
  AUTHORS   Gogolok S, Garcia-Diaz C, Pollard SM
  TITLE     STAR: a simple TAL effector assembly reaction using isothermal
            assembly.
  JOURNAL   Sci Rep. 2016 Sep 12;6:33209. doi: 10.1038/srep33209.
  PUBMED    27615025
REFERENCE   2 (bases 1 to 145)
  AUTHORS   .
  TITLE     Direct Submission
  JOURNAL   Exported Jun 10, 2021 from SnapGene Server 1.1.58
            http://www.snapgene.com
FEATURES             Location/Qualifiers
     source          1..145
                     /organism="synthetic DNA construct"
                     /mol_type="other DNA"
ORIGIN
        1 gtatcctgca gttaactcct gagcaagtgg tcgcaatcgc gtcgaatgga gggggaaagc
       61 aagccctgga aaccgtgcaa aggttgttgc cggtgttgtg ccaagcacat ggcttaacac
      121 cggatcaagt cgtgctgcag gatac
//
